>Addgene plasmid #158820 | JGI_018285 | addgene full sequence | sequence record 316480 | Addgene NGS Result
GCAACGCAAAATGCTGAATTTAGCAGGCAAGTTTCCTGATAAAGGGCCCTGTGAGTGCGACATTCGACGC
GCGAAAGCGAGTTGACGGCGCCCGAAATTTTCTTAGAGTTCGTTCAAGCTTCGGTTTCGGGGAGCCGCTA
AGGGATGCGGACCCAGCCGGGTAAGTCGCCGGGAACTATGGAATAATCCTAATTTCTGTGCGGCAGGCGC
GAGCTGCCGGAGCGAATATCATCCCTGTCGCAAACAGCAGGTCAATCAACGGTGGGTAGCGGGCTGCTAT
CCAGCGGCGGATAAGACTTGTCGGAGGAATCCTCTAGAAATAATTTTGTTTAACTTTAAGAAGGAGATAT
ACCATGAAGCGCTCGACCCTCGCCCCGTTCATCCTGGCGGCCTTCGCGCACTCGGGCCCCGTGCATGCCG
GCGTGACGACGGCCGATATCGAGAACGACGCCCGGACCACCGGCGACGTCCTGTCGTGGGGCATGGGCAC
GGAGGGCCAGCGCTATTCCCCGCTCACCAAGATCAATACGAAGAACGTCAAGCGTCTGGTGCCGGTCTGG
TCGTATTCGTACGGTGGCGAGAAGCAGCGCGGCCAGGAGGCGCAGCCGCTCGTCGTCAACGGCAAAATGT
TTATCACGGCCTCGTACAGTCGCATCTTCGCGCTGGACACCAAGACGGGGCGCAAACTCTGGTCATACGA
GCACCGCCTGCCGGAAGGCATTATGCCGTGTTGCGACGTCATCAACCGTGGTGCCGCCGTGTATGATAAC
CTGGTCATCTATGCCACCCTGGACGCCCAGCTCGTGGCGCTGGACCAGAACACGGGGAAGGTCGTGTGGA
AGGAGAAGATCGACGACTACCAGGCCGGATACTCGTCCTCCGCGGCCCCGATCATTGCCAAGGGGCTGGT
GCTCACCGGCGTCAGCGGCGGCGAGTTCGGCATCATCGGGCGCGTCGAGGCCCGGGATGCCAAGACCGGA
AAGATGGTGTGGGTGCGGCCGACGATCGAGGGCCATATGGGCTACAAGTTCGATGAGTCTGGGAACAAAG
TCGACAACGGCATCTCCGGCACCACGAACGCGAGCTGGCAAGGCGACCTCTGGAAGACCGGCGGGGCGGC
GACGTGGCTCGGCGGGACGTTCGACGCCAAGACCGGCCTGGCGTACTTCGGGACCGGCAACCCCGCCCCG
TGGAATTCGCACCTCCGCCCCGGCGACAACCTCTATAGCTGCAGCACCGTCGCCATCGACGTCGCCACGG
GCCAGATCAAGTGGCACTTCCAGGGCACGCCCAACGACGGCTGGGACTACGACGGCACCAACGAGTTCGT
GACGTTCGACGCCGGTGGGAAGCGCCTGGGCGCCAAGGCCGACCGGAATGGCTTCTTCTACGTCCTCGAC
GCCAATACGGGTAAGTTCGAGCGCGGCTTTCCGTTCGTCAAGAAGCTTGATTGGGCGAAAGGCCTCGACG
AGAACGGTCGCCCGATCTACGACCCCGCCAAGCGGCCCGGCGATCCGACCGCATCCGAAGACGGCAAGAA
GGGCTCCGTGGTCCATGTCTCGCCGTCGTTCCTGGGCGGCAAGAACCAGATGCCGATGGCCTATAGCCCG
GACACCGGGCTGTTCTATGTCCCCGCCAACGAGTGGTCGATGGAGATCTGGAACGAGCCGATCACGTATA
AGAAGGGCGCGGCCTACCTCGGCGCGGGGTTCACCATCAAGACCGCTGACCCGAAGGAAATCGGCGGCGA
CTATATCGGCGCGCTCCGAGCGGTCGACCCCAAGTCCGGTAAGGTGGTGTGGGAAATCACGAACAACGCC
CCGCTCTGGGGCGGCGCCATGACGACCAAAGGCGGGCTGGTGTTCTGGGGCACCCCGGAGGGCTTCTTCA
AGGCCGCGGATGCGAAGACGGGCAAGGAGCTGTGGTCGTTCCAGGTCGGCACGGGCATCGTGGCGCCCCC
CATCACCTGGGAGCAGGACGGTGAGCAGTACGTCGCCGTCACCGCCGGCTGGGGTGGCGCGGTCCCCCTG
TGGGGGGGCGATGTTGCGAAGAAGGTCTCCTACCTCAACCAGGGCGGGTCCATGTGGGTGTTCAAGCTCA
TGAAGGACGCCGAAAACCTCTATTTTCAGGGACATCATCACCATCACCATCACCACTGACAGCTATGACC
ATGATTACGCCAAGCTTGCATGCCTGCAGGTCGACTCTAGAGGATCCCCGGGTACCGAGCTCGAATTCAC
TGGCCGTCGTTTTACAACGTCGTGACTGGGAAAACCCTGGCGTTACCCAACTTAATCGCCTTGCAGCACA
TCCCCCTTTCGCCAGCTGGCGTAATAGCGAAGAGGCCCGCACCGATCGCCCTTCCCAACAGTTGCGCAGC
CTGAATGGCGAATGGCGCCTGATGCGGTATTTTCTCCTTACGCATCTGTGCGGTATTTCACACCGCATAT
GGTGCACTCTCAGTACAATCTGCTCTGATGCCGCATAGTTAAGCCAGCCCCGACACCCGCCAACACCCGC
TGACGCGCCCTGACGGGCTTGTATGCTCCCGGCATCCGCTTACAGACAAGCTGTGACCGTCTCCGGGAGC
TGCATGTGTCAGAGGTTTTCACCGTCATCACCGAAACGCGCGAGACGAAAGGGCCTCGTGATACGCCTAT
TTTTATAGGTTAATGTCATGATAATAATGGTTTCTTAGCACCCTTTCTCGGTCCTTCAACGTTCCTGACA
ACGAGCCTCCTTTTCGCCAATCCATCGACAATCACCGCGAGTCCCTGCTCGAACGCTGCGTCCGGACCGG
CTTCGTCGAAGGCGTCTATCGCGGCCCGCAACAGCGGCGAGAGCGGAGCCTGTTCAACGGTGCCGCCGCG
CTCGCCGGCATCGCTGTCGCCGGCCTGCTCCTCAAGCACGGCCCCAACAGTGAAGTAGCTGATTGTCATC
AGCGCATTGACGGCGTCCCCGGCCGAAAAACCCGCCTCGCAGAGGAAGCGAAGCTGCGCGTCGGCCGTTT
CCATCTGCGGTGCGCCCGGTCGCGTGCCGGCATGGATGCGCGCGCCATCGCGGTAGGCGAGCAGCGCCTG
CCTGAAGCTGCGGGCATTCCCGATCAGAAATGAGCGCCAGTCGTCGTCGGCTCTCGGCACCGAATGCGTA
TGATTCTCCGCCAGCATGGCTTCGGCCAGTGCGTCGAGCAGCGCCCGCTTGTTCCTGAAGTGCCAGTAAA
GCGCCGGCTGCTGAACCCCCAACCGTTCCGCCAGTTTGCGTGTCGTCAGACCGTCTACGCCGACCTCGTT
CAACAGGTCCAGGGCGGCACGGATCACTGTATTCGGCTGCAACTTTGTCATGCTTGACACTTTATCACTG
ATAAACATAATATGTCCACCAACTTATCAGTGATAAAGAATCCGCGCGTTCAATCGGACCAGCGGAGGCT
GGTCCGGAGGCCAGACGTGAAACCCAACATACCCCTGATCGTAATTCTGAGCACTGTCGCGCTCGACGCT
GTCGGCATCGGCCTGATTATGCCGGTGCTGCCGGGCCTCCTGCGCGATCTGGTTCACTCGAACGACGTCA
CCGCCCACTATGGCATTCTGCTGGCGCTGTATGCGTTGGTGCAATTTGCCTGCGCACCTGTGCTGGGCGC
GCTGTCGGATCGTTTCGGGCGGCGGCCAATCTTGCTCGTCTCGCTGGCCGGCGCCACTGTCGACTACGCC
ATCATGGCGACAGCGCCTTTCCTTTGGGTTCTCTATATCGGGCGGATCGTGGCCGGCATCACCGGGGCGA
CTGGGGCGGTAGCCGGCGCTTATATTGCCGATATCACTGATGGCGATGAGCGCGCGCGGCACTTCGGCTT
CATGAGCGCCTGTTTCGGGTTCGGGATGGTCGCGGGACCTGTGCTCGGTGGGCTGATGGGCGGTTTCTCC
CCCCACGCTCCGTTCTTCGCCGCGGCAGCCTTGAACGGCCTCAATTTCCTGACGGGCTGTTTCCTTTTGC
CGGAGTCGCACAAAGGCGAACGCCGGCCGTTACGCCGGGAGGCTCTCAACCCGCTCGCTTCGTTCCGGTG
GGCCCGGGGCATGACCGTCGTCGCCGCCCTGATGGCGGTCTTCTTCATCATGCAACTTGTCGGACAGGTG
CCGGCCGCGCTTTGGGTCATTTTCGGCGAGGATCGCTTTCACTGGGACGCGACCACGATCGGCATTTCGC
TTGCCGCATTTGGCATTCTGCATTCACTCGCCCAGGCAATGATCACCGGCCCTGTAGCCGCCCGGCTCGG
CGAAAGGCGGGCACTCATGCTCGGAATGATTGCCGACGGCACAGGCTACATCCTGCTTGCCTTCGCGACA
CGGGGATGGATGGCGTTCCCGATCATGGTCCTGCTTGCTTCGGGTGGCATCGGAATGCCGGCGCTGCAAG
CAATGTTGTCCAGGCAGGTGGATGAGGAACGTCAGGGGCAGCTGCAAGGCTCACTGGCGGCGCTCACCAG
CCTGACCTCGATCGTCGGACCCCTCCTCTTCACGGCGATCTATGCGGCTTCTATAACAACGTGGAACGGG
TGGGCATGGATTGCAGGCGCTGCCCTCTACTTGCTCTGCCTGCCGGCGCTGCGTCGCGGGCTTTGGAGCG
GCGCAGGGCAACGAGCCGATCGCTGATCGTGGAAACGATAGGCCTATGCCATGCGGGTCAAGGCGACTTC
CGGCAAGCTATACGCGCCCTAGAATTGTCAATTTTAATCCTCTGTTTATCGGCAGTTCGTAGAGCGCGCC
GTGCGTCCCGAGCGATACTGAGCGAAGCAAGTGCGTCGAGCAGTGCCCGCTTGTTCCTGAAATGCCAGTA
AAGCGCTGGCTGCTGAACCCCCAGCCGGAACTGACCCCACAAGGCCCTAGCGTTTGCAATGCACCAGGTC
ATCATTGACCCAGGCGTGTTCCACCAGGCCGCTGCCTCGCAACTCTTCGCAGGCTTCGCCGACCTGCTCG
CGCCACTTCTTCACGCGGGTGGAATCCGATCCGCACATGAGGCGGAAGGTTTCCAGCTTGAGCGGGTACG
GCTCCCGGTGCGAGCTGAAATAGTCGAACATCCGTCGGGCCGTCGGCGACAGCTTGCGGTACTTCTCCCA
TATGAATTTCGTGTAGTGGTCGCCAGCAAACAGCACGACGATTTCCTCGTCGATCAGGACCTGGCAACGG
GACGTTTTCTTGCCACGGTCCAGGACGCGGAAGCGGTGCAGCAGCGACACCGATTCCAGGTGCCCAACGC
GGTCGGACGTGAAGCCCATCGCCGTCGCCTGTAGGCGCGACAGGCATTCCTCGGCCTTCGTGTAATACCG
GCCATTGATCGACCAGCCCAGGTCCTGGCAAAGCTCGTAGAACGTGAAGGTGATCGGCTCGCCGATAGGG
GTGCGCTTCGCGTACTCCAACACCTGCTGCCACACCAGTTCGTCATCGTCGGCCCGCAGCTCGACGCCGG
TGTAGGTGATCTTCACGTCCTTGTTGACGTGGAAAATGACCTTGTTTTGCAGCGCCTCGCGCGGGATTTT
CTTGTTGCGCGTGGTGAACAGGGCAGAGCGGGCCGTGTCGTTTGGCATCGCTCGCATCGTGTCCGGCCAC
GGCGCAATATCGAACAAGGAAAGCTGCATTTCCTTGATCTGCTGCTTCGTGTGTTTCAGCAACGCGGCCT
GCTTGGCCTCGCTGACCTGTTTTGCCAGGTCCTCGCCGGCGGTTTTTCGCTTCTTGGTCGTCATAGTTCC
TCGCGTGTCGATGGTCATCGACTTCGCCAAACCTGCCGCCTCCTGTTCGAGACGACGCGAACGCTCCACG
GCGGCCGATGGCGCGGGCAGGGCAGGGGGAGCCAGTTGCACGCTGTCGCGCTCGATCTTGGCCGTAGCTT
GCTGGACCATCGAGCCGACGGACTGGAAGGTTTCGCGGGGCGCACGCATGACGGTGCGGCTTGCGATGGT
TTCGGCATCCTCGGCGGAAAACCCCGCGTCGATCAGTTCTTGCCTGTATGCCTTCCGGTCAAACGTCCGA
TTCATTCACCCTCCTTGCGGGATTGCCCCGACTCACGCCGGGGCAATGTGCCCTTATTCCTGATTTGACC
CGCCTGGTGCCTTGGTGTCCAGATAATCCACCTTATCGGCAATGAAGTCGGTCCCGTAGACCGTCTGGCC
GTCCTTCTCGTACTTGGTATTCCGAATCTTGCCCTGCACGAATACCAGCTCCGCGAAGTCGCTCTTCTTG
ATGGAGCGCATGGGGACGTGCTTGGCAATCACGCGCACCCCCCGGCCGTTTTAGCGGCTAAAAAAGTCAT
GGCTCTGCCCTCGGGCGGACCACGCCCATCATGACCTTGCCAAGCTCGTCCTGCTTCTCTTCGATCTTCG
CCAGCAGGGCGAGGATCGTGGCATCACCGAACCGCGCCGTGCGCGGGTCGTCGGTGAGCCAGAGTTTCAG
CAGGCCGCCCAGGCGGCCCAGGTCGCCATTGATGCGGGCCAGCTCGCGGACGTGCTCATAGTCCACGACG
CCCGTGATTTTGTAGCCCTGGCCGACGGCCAGCAGGTAGGCCTACAGGCTCATGCCGGCCGCCGCCGCCT
TTTCCTCAATCGCTCTTCGTTCGTCTGGAAGGCAGTACACCTTGATAGGTGGGCTGCCCTTCCTGGTTGG
CTTGGTTTCATCAGCCATCCGCTTGCCCTCATCTGTTACGCCGGCGGTAGCCGGCCAGCCTCGCAGAGCA
GGATTCCCGTTGAGCACCGCCAGGTGCGAATAAGGGACAGTGAAGAAGGAACACCCGCTCGCGGGTGGGC
CTACTTCACCTATCCTGCCCGGCTGACGCCGTTGGATACACCAAGGAAAGTCTACACGAACCCTTTGGCA
AAATCCTGTATATCGTGCGAAAAAGGATGGATATACCGAAAAAATCGCTATAATGACCCCGAAGCAGGGT
TATGCAGCGGAAAAGATCCGTCGACCCTTTCCGACGCTCACCGGGCTGGTTGCCCTCGCCGCTGGGCTGG
CGGCCGTCTATGGCCCTGCAAACGCGCCAGAAACGCCGTCGAAGCCGTGTGCGAGACACCGCGGCCGCCG
GCGTTGTGGATACCTCGCGGAAAACTTGGCCCTCACTGACAGATGAGGGGCGGACGTTGACACTTGAGGG
GCCGACTCACCCGGCGCGGCGTTGACAGATGAGGGGCAGGCTCGATTTCGGCCGGCGACGTGGAGCTGGC
CAGCCTCGCAAATCGGCGAAAACGCCTGATTTTACGCGAGTTTCCCACAGATGATGTGGACAAGCCTGGG
GATAAGTGCCCTGCGGTATTGACACTTGAGGGGCGCGACTACTGACAGATGAGGGGCGCGATCCTTGACA
CTTGAGGGGCAGAGTGCTGACAGATGAGGGGCGCACCTATTGACATTTGAGGGGCTGTCCACAGGCAGAA
AATCCAGCATTTGCAAGGGTTTCCGCCCGTTTTTCGGCCACCGCTAACCTGTCTTTTAACCTGCTTTTAA
ACCAATATTTATAAACCTTGTTTTTAACCAGGGCTGCGCCCTGTGCGCGTGACCGCGCACGCCGAAGGGG
GGTGCCCCCCCTTCTCGAACCCTCCCGGCCCGCTAACGCGGGCCTCCCATCCCCCCAGGGGCTGCGCCCC
TCGGCCGCGAACGGCCTCACCCCAAAAATGGCAGCCAAGCTGACCACTTCTGCGCTCGGCCCTTCCGGCT
GGCTGGTTTATTGCTGATAAATCTGGAGCCGGTGAGCGTGGGTCTCGCGGTATCATTGCAGCACTGGGGC
CAGATGGTAAGCCCTCCCGTATCGTAGTTATCTACACGACGGGGAGTCAGGCAACTATGGATGAACGAAA
TAGACAGATCGCTGAGATAGGTGCCTCACTGATTAAGCATTGGTAACTGTCAGACCAAGTTTACTCATAT
ATACTTTAGATTGATTTAAAACTTCATTTTTAATTTAAAAGGATCTAGGTGAAGATCCTTTTTGATAATC
TCATGACCAAAATCCCTTAACGTGAGTTTTCGTTCCACTGAGCGTCAGACCCCGTAGAAAAGATCAAAGG
ATCTTCTTGAGATCCTTTTTTTCTGCGCGTAATCTGCTGCTTGCAAACAAAAAAACCACCGCTACCAGCG
GTGGTTTGTTTGCCGGATCAAGAGCTACCAACTCTTTTTCCGAAGGTAACTGGCTTCAGCAGAGCGCAGA
TACCAAATACTGTTCTTCTAGTGTAGCCGTAGTTAGGCCACCACTTCAAGAACTCTGTAGCACCGCCTAC
ATACCTCGCTCTGCTAATCCTGTTACCAGTGGCTGCTGCCAGTGGCGATAAGTCGTGTCTTACCGGGTTG
GACTCAAGACGATAGTTACCGGATAAGGCGCAGCGGTCGGGCTGAACGGGGGGTTCGTGCACACAGCCCA
GCTTGGAGCGAACGACCTACACCGAACTGAGATACCTACAGCGTGAGCTATGAGAAAGCGCCACGCTTCC
CGAAGGGAGAAAGGCGGACAGGTATCCGGTAAGCGGCAGGGTCGGAACAGGAGAGCGCACGAGGGAGCTT
CCAGGGGGAAACGCCTGGTATCTTTATAGTCCTGTCGGGTTTCGCCACCTCTGACTTGAGCGTCGATTTT
TGTGATGCTCGTCAGGGGGGCGGAGCCTATGGAAAAACGCCAGCAACGCGGCCTTTTTACGGTTCCTGGC
CTTTTGCTGGCCTTTTGCTCACATGTTCTTTCCTGCGTTATCCCCTGATTCTGTGGATAACCGTATTACC
GCCTTTGAGTGAGCTGATACCGCTCGCCGCAGCCGAACGACCGAGCGCAGCGAGTCAGTGAGCGAGGAAG
CGGAAGAGCGCCCAATACGCAAACCGCCTCTCCCCGCGCGTTGGCCGATTCATTAATGCAGCTGGCACGA
CAGGTTTCCCGACTGGAAAGCGGGCAGTGAGCGCAACGCAATTAATGTGAGTTAGCTCACTCATTAGGCA
CCCCAGGCTTTACACTTTATGCTTCCGGCTCGTATGTTGTGTGGAATTGTGAGCGGATAACAATTTCACA
CAGGAAACAGCTATGACCATGATTACGCCAAGCTAGCTTCCCGCTTGGTCGGGCCGCTTCGCGAGGGCCC
GTTGACGACAACGGTGCGATGGGTCCCGGCCCCGGTCAAGACGATGCCAATACGTTGCGACACTACGCCT
TGGCACTTTTAGAATTGCCTTATCGTCCTGATAAGAAATGTCCGACCAGCTAAAGACATCGCGTCCAATC
AAAGCCTAGAAAATATAGGCGAAGGGACGCTAATAAGTCTTTCATAAGACCGCGCAAATCTAAAAATATC
CTTAGATTCACGATGCGGCACTTCGGATGACTTCCGAGCGAGCCTGGAACCTCAGAAAAACGTCTGAGAG
ATACCGCGGATCTCACACAGGAAATTTC
Features (pLannotate 1.2.2; 21 found; start..end, strand, type, name):
    325..347     +  RBS            RBS: efficient ribosome binding site from bacteriophage T7 gene 10 (Olins and Rangwala, 1989)
    363..2099    +  CDS            qedA (fragment): QEDH_PSEPU - Experimental evidence at protein level: Swiss-Prot protein existence level 1. Catalyzes the oxidation of ethanol and other primary alcohols to the corresponding aldehydes, except methanol, which is not a substrate (PubMed:7730276). Uses a specific inducible cytochrome c550, encoded by the adjacent gene in the locus, as electron acceptor (By similarity). Is a key enzyme of the carbon and energy metabolism during growth of P.putida on ethanol as the sole carbon and energy source (PubMed:18218017). Displays lower activity on secondary alcohols, aldehydes and diols. Is not active with
   2136..2155    +  CDS            7xHis (fragment): 6xHis affinity tag
   2182..2238    -  misc_feature   MCS: pUC18/19 multiple cloning site
   2235..2392    +  CDS            lacZα (fragment): LacZα fragment of β-galactosidase; lacZ fragment
   2398..2497    -  misc_feature   bom (fragment): basis of mobility region from pBR322
   2599..2634    -  CDS            rop (fragment): Rop protein, which maintains plasmids at low copy number; rop
   2699..3341    -  CDS            TetR (fragment): tetracycline resistance regulatory protein; tetR
   3447..4646    +  CDS            TcR: tetracycline efflux protein; tetA; confers resistance to tetracycline
   4705..4857    -  CDS            tetR (fragment): TETR1_ECOLX - Experimental evidence at protein level: Swiss-Prot protein existence level 1. TetR is the repressor of the tetracycline resistance element; its N-terminal region forms a helix-turn-helix structure and binds DNA. Binding of tetracycline to TetR reduces the repressor affinity for the tetracycline resistance gene (tetA) promoter operator sites. From Escherichia coli.
   4877..6025    -  CDS            trfA: trans-acting replication protein that binds to and activates oriV
   6155..6259    -  CDS            traI (fragment): TRAI6_ECOLX - Experimental evidence at protein level: Swiss-Prot protein existence level 1. The initiation process of transfer DNA synthesis requires the interaction of at least three plasmid-specific components (TraH, I, and J) at the transfer origin resulting in the assembly of a specialised nucleoprotein complex - the relaxosome. Site- and strand-specific cleavage at the transfer origin is dependent on TraI and TraJ. From Escherichia coli.
   6297..6668    -  CDS            traJ: oriT-recognizing protein; traJ
   6701..6810    -  oriT           oriT: incP origin of transfer
   6963..7594    +  rep_origin     oriV: incP origin of replication
   7672..7885    +  CDS            bla(M) (fragment): β-lactamase lacking the signal sequence; bla(M); allows cytosolic expression of β-lactamase
   8057..8645    +  rep_origin     ori: high-copy-number ColE1/pMB1/pBR322/pUC origin of replication
   8828..8920    +  CDS            lacI (fragment): lac repressor; lacI; The lac repressor binds to the lac operator to inhibit transcription in E. coli. This inhibition can be relieved by adding lactose or isopropyl-β-D-thiogalactopyranoside (IPTG).
   8933..8954    +  protein_bind   CAP binding site: CAP binding activates transcription in the presence of cAMP. E. coli catabolite activator protein
   8969..8999    +  promoter       lac promoter: promoter for the E. coli lac operon
   9007..9023    +  protein_bind   lac operator: The lac repressor binds to the lac operator to inhibit transcription in E. coli. This inhibition can be relieved by adding lactose or isopropyl-β-D-thiogalactopyranoside (IPTG). lac repressor encoded by lacI
