[The description below was written by a language model from this plasmid's Addgene catalogue record and pLannotate feature annotations shown in this document.]
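Description:
JGI_018285 is a low-copy, broad-host-range bacterial expression plasmid of about 9.4 kb, built on the pCM80_PxoxF backbone and catalogued as a synthetic biology vector. The backbone carries the IncP replication system (oriV with its activator gene trfA) alongside a ColE1/pMB1-type origin, so it can be maintained in E. coli and should also replicate in other Gram-negative hosts. An IncP oriT with traJ and a fragment of traI should allow mobilisation by conjugation when transfer functions are supplied in trans. Selection is by tetracycline, through the tetA efflux gene and associated tetR sequences. Short remnants of bla, rop, bom, lacI and lacZα are annotated as fragments and appear to be leftovers of the vector's construction rather than functional parts.

The payload is FAM1_2219, a synthetic gene inserted by Gibson assembly. The annotation software matches this roughly 1.7 kb open reading frame to qedA, the quinoprotein ethanol dehydrogenase of Pseudomonas putida. That similarity fits the stated purpose of studying rare earth element-dependent alcohol dehydrogenases. The coding sequence is preceded by the phage T7 gene 10 ribosome binding site and followed by a histidine affinity tag, which would permit metal-affinity purification of the protein. The backbone name implies that expression is driven by an xoxF promoter, but no such promoter is annotated in the feature table. The only annotated promoter is the lac promoter, with its operator and CAP site, which lies upstream of the insert region. The source organism of the original gene and the intended expression host are not stated in the record. The construct appears to be one of a batch of candidate enzymes cloned for expression and biochemical characterisation.
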