Addgene plasmid #158820: JGI_018285
Purpose: Rare earth element alcohol dehydrogenases
Depositing lab: Joint Genome Institute. Publication: Rare earth element alcohol dehydrogenases widely occur among globally distributed, numerically abundant and environmentally important microbes. Huang J, Yu Z, Groom J, Cheng JF, Tarver A, Yoshikuni Y, Chistoserdova L. ISME J. 2019 Aug;13(8):2005-2017. doi: 10.1038/s41396-019-0414-z. Epub 2019 Apr 5. PubMed 30952993.
Backbone
  Vector backbone: pCM80_PxoxF
  Vector type: Synthetic Biology
Growth in bacteria
  Bacterial resistance: Tetracycline, 10 μg/mL
  Growth temperature: 37°C
  Growth strain: Top10
  Copy number: Low Copy
Gene/Insert
  Gene/Insert name: FAM1_2219 (alt name: Batch190_p018)
  Species: Synthetic
  Cloning method: Gibson Cloning
Terms and licenses: Academic/Nonprofit Terms; Industry Terms: Not Available to Industry
Depositor comments: pCM80_PxoxF vector with FAM1_2219 insert, JGI ICE Registry: https://registry.jgi.doe.gov/entry/18285
How to cite: JGI_018285 was a gift from Joint Genome Institute (Addgene plasmid # 158820 ; http://n2t.net/addgene:158820 ; RRID:Addgene_158820)
