>Addgene plasmid #158820 | JGI_018285 | depositor partial sequence | sequence record 306530 | gene insert with vector overlaps
GACTTGTCGGAGGAATCCTCTAGAAATAATTTTGTTTAACTTTAAGAAGGAGATATACCATGAAGCGCTC
GACCCTCGCCCCGTTCATCCTGGCGGCCTTCGCGCACTCGGGCCCCGTGCATGCCGGCGTGACGACGGCC
GATATCGAGAACGACGCCCGGACCACCGGCGACGTCCTGTCGTGGGGCATGGGCACGGAGGGCCAGCGCT
ATTCCCCGCTCACCAAGATCAATACGAAGAACGTCAAGCGTCTGGTGCCGGTCTGGTCGTATTCGTACGG
TGGCGAGAAGCAGCGCGGCCAGGAGGCGCAGCCGCTCGTCGTCAACGGCAAAATGTTTATCACGGCCTCG
TACAGTCGCATCTTCGCGCTGGACACCAAGACGGGGCGCAAACTCTGGTCATACGAGCACCGCCTGCCGG
AAGGCATTATGCCGTGTTGCGACGTCATCAACCGTGGTGCCGCCGTGTATGATAACCTGGTCATCTATGC
CACCCTGGACGCCCAGCTCGTGGCGCTGGACCAGAACACGGGGAAGGTCGTGTGGAAGGAGAAGATCGAC
GACTACCAGGCCGGATACTCGTCCTCCGCGGCCCCGATCATTGCCAAGGGGCTGGTGCTCACCGGCGTCA
GCGGCGGCGAGTTCGGCATCATCGGGCGCGTCGAGGCCCGGGATGCCAAGACCGGAAAGATGGTGTGGGT
GCGGCCGACGATCGAGGGCCATATGGGCTACAAGTTCGATGAGTCTGGGAACAAAGTCGACAACGGCATC
TCCGGCACCACGAACGCGAGCTGGCAAGGCGACCTCTGGAAGACCGGCGGGGCGGCGACGTGGCTCGGCG
GGACGTTCGACGCCAAGACCGGCCTGGCGTACTTCGGGACCGGCAACCCCGCCCCGTGGAATTCGCACCT
CCGCCCCGGCGACAACCTCTATAGCTGCAGCACCGTCGCCATCGACGTCGCCACGGGCCAGATCAAGTGG
CACTTCCAGGGCACGCCCAACGACGGCTGGGACTACGACGGCACCAACGAGTTCGTGACGTTCGACGCCG
GTGGGAAGCGCCTGGGCGCCAAGGCCGACCGGAATGGCTTCTTCTACGTCCTCGACGCCAATACGGGTAA
GTTCGAGCGCGGCTTTCCGTTCGTCAAGAAGCTTGATTGGGCGAAAGGCCTCGACGAGAACGGTCGCCCG
ATCTACGACCCCGCCAAGCGGCCCGGCGATCCGACCGCATCCGAAGACGGCAAGAAGGGCTCCGTGGTCC
ATGTCTCGCCGTCGTTCCTGGGCGGCAAGAACCAGATGCCGATGGCCTATAGCCCGGACACCGGGCTGTT
CTATGTCCCCGCCAACGAGTGGTCGATGGAGATCTGGAACGAGCCGATCACGTATAAGAAGGGCGCGGCC
TACCTCGGCGCGGGGTTCACCATCAAGACCGCTGACCCGAAGGAAATCGGCGGCGACTATATCGGCGCGC
TCCGAGCGGTCGACCCCAAGTCCGGTAAGGTGGTGTGGGAAATCACGAACAACGCCCCGCTCTGGGGCGG
CGCCATGACGACCAAAGGCGGGCTGGTGTTCTGGGGCACCCCGGAGGGCTTCTTCAAGGCCGCGGATGCG
AAGACGGGCAAGGAGCTGTGGTCGTTCCAGGTCGGCACGGGCATCGTGGCGCCCCCCATCACCTGGGAGC
AGGACGGTGAGCAGTACGTCGCCGTCACCGCCGGCTGGGGTGGCGCGGTCCCCCTGTGGGGGGGCGATGT
TGCGAAGAAGGTCTCCTACCTCAACCAGGGCGGGTCCATGTGGGTGTTCAAGCTCATGAAGGACGCCGAA
AACCTCTATTTTCAGGGACATCATCACCATCACCATCACCACTGACAGCT
